>Addgene plasmid #13943 | pGEM cCol2 (CT#617) | addgene partial sequence | sequence record 20134 | T7 5'-TAATACGACTCACTATAGGG-3'
GCTCCCGGCCGCCATGGCGGCCGCGGGAATTCGATTAAGGACGTGTGGAAGCCGGAGCCGTGCCGGATCT
GCGTGTGCGACACCGGGACCGTTCTGTGCGACGAGATCATCTGCGAGGAGCCGCAGGACTGCCCCAGCCC
CGAAATCCCCTTCGGAGAGTGCTGCCCCGTCTGCCCCGCAGAGCTGCCCGCCGCCGCCCGACAACCTGGC
CCCAAGGGACAGAAGGGAGAACCCGGAGATATTAAAGATGTTGTAGGACCCCGAGGGCCTCCAGGACCAC
AGGGCCCAGCAGGAGAGCAGGGACAGCGAGGGGACCGTGGCGAGAAGGGGGAGAAGGGTGCTCCTGGCCC
CCGTGGAAGGGATGGAGAACCCGGCACCCCTGGAAACCCAGGCCCCCCCGGTCCCCCCGGACCTCCTGGC
CCCCCCGGACTTGGTGGAAACTTTGCGGCGCAGATGGCGGGCGGCAATCACTAGTGAATTCGCGGCCGCC
TGCAGGTCGACCATATGGGAGAGCTCCCAACGCGTTGGATGCATAGCTTGAGTATTCTATAGTGTCACCT
AAATAGCTTGGCGTAATCATGGTCATAGCTGTTTCCTGTGTGAAATTGTTATCCGCTCACAATTCCACAC
AACATACGAGCCGGAAGCATAAAGTGTAAAGCCTGGGGTGCCTAATGAGTGAGCTAACTCACATTAATTG
CGTTGCGCTCACTGCCCGCTTTCCAGTCGGGAAACCTGTCGTGCCAGCTG
