[The description below was written by a language model from this plasmid's Addgene catalogue record.]
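Description:
pGEM cCol2 is a small bacterial cloning plasmid built on Promega's pGEM-T Easy backbone (about 3 kb without insert). It carries a 434 bp fragment of chicken (Gallus gallus) type II collagen, COL2A1. The fragment was amplified by RT-PCR and corresponds to nucleotides 182–616 of a reference chicken collagen II cDNA, so it is a partial cDNA rather than a full coding sequence. It lies between the NcoI and SpeI sites of the polylinker, both of which remain intact and can be used to excise or linearise around the insert. The plasmid is kept at high copy number in standard E. coli cloning strains under ampicillin selection. No feature table accompanies the record, so the backbone elements are known only from the vector name.

Although catalogued as a bacterial expression vector, the construct is not designed to produce collagen protein. The pGEM-T Easy polylinker is flanked by opposing T7 and SP6 phage RNA polymerase promoters, which the record also lists as the sequencing primer sites. This arrangement allows in vitro transcription of either strand of the insert once the plasmid is linearised on the appropriate side. The record does not state the orientation of the insert or an intended use. However, a short gene-specific fragment in this vector is typical of a template for labelled antisense and sense riboprobes. Collagen II is a standard marker of chondrogenic tissue, and the associated publication concerns synovial joint formation in the developing appendicular skeleton. Both points are consistent with use as an in situ hybridisation probe for cartilage in chick embryos.
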