Addgene plasmid #13943: pGEM cCol2 (CT#617)
Depositing lab: Cliff Tabin. Depositing organization: Harvard Medical School. Publication: Wnt-14 plays a pivotal role in inducing synovial joint formation in the developing appendicular skeleton. Hartmann C, Tabin CJ. Cell. 2001 Feb 9. 104(3):341-51. 10.1016/S0092-8674(01)00222-7 PubMed 11239392.
Backbone
  Vector backbone: pGEM-T Easy
  Backbone manufacturer: Promega
  Backbone size w/o insert (bp): 3015
  Vector type: Bacterial Expression
Growth in bacteria
  Bacterial resistance: Ampicillin, 100 μg/mL
  Growth temperature: 37°C
  Growth strain: DH5alpha
  Copy number: High Copy
Gene/Insert
  Gene/Insert name: Collagen II
  Species: G. gallus (chicken)
  Insert size (bp): 434
  Mutation: Nucleotides 182-616
  Entrez Gene: COL2A1
  Cloning method: Restriction Enzyme; 5′ cloning site NcoI (not destroyed); 3′ cloning site SpeI (not destroyed)
  Sequencing primers: 5′ T7; 3′ SP6
Terms and licenses: Academic/Nonprofit Terms; Industry Terms: Not Available to Industry
Depositor comments: 434 bp amplified by RT-PCR according to nucleotides 182-616 of GENBANK sequence #M74435.
How to cite: pGEM cCol2 (CT#617) was a gift from Cliff Tabin (Addgene plasmid # 13943 ; http://n2t.net/addgene:13943 ; RRID:Addgene_13943)
